Addgene plasmid #83559: pILGFPQ4
Purpose: Used to evaluate the expression output of GAL7 promoter with yEGFP used as the reporter gene.
Depositing lab: Claudia Vickers. Depositing organization: University of Queensland. Publication: Coupling gene regulatory patterns to bioprocess conditions to optimize synthetic metabolic modules for improved sesquiterpene production in yeast. Peng B, Plan MR, Carpenter A, Nielsen LK, Vickers CE. Biotechnol Biofuels. 2017 Feb 21;10:43. doi: 10.1186/s13068-017-0728-x. PubMed 28239415.
Backbone
  Vector backbone: pUC19
  Vector type: Yeast Expression
  Selectable markers: URA3 ; kluyveromyces lactis in S. cerevisiae
Growth in bacteria
  Bacterial resistance: Ampicillin, 100 μg/mL
  Growth temperature: 37°C
  Growth strain: alpha-Select
  Growth instructions: alpha-Select from BIOLINE (Genotype: F- deoR endA1 recA1 relA1 gyrA96 hsdR17(rk-, mk+) supE44 thi-1 phoA Δ(lacZYA-argF)U169 Φ80lacZΔM15 λ-)
  Copy number: High Copy
Gene/Insert
  Gene/Insert name: GAL7 promoter-yEGFP
  Species: S. cerevisiae (budding yeast)
  Promoter: GAL7
  Cloning method: Restriction Enzyme; 5′ cloning site unknown (unknown if destroyed); 3′ cloning site unknown (unknown if destroyed)
  Sequencing primers: 5′ unknown; 3′ yGFP-R
Terms and licenses: Academic/Nonprofit Terms; Industry Terms: Not Available to Industry
Depositor comments: Please note that the promoters were cloned from strain CEN.PK113-7D and the assembled full sequence are based on S288C promoters. Discrepancies in these promoters are the SNPs in CEN.PK113-7D.
How to cite: pILGFPQ4 was a gift from Claudia Vickers (Addgene plasmid # 83559 ; http://n2t.net/addgene:83559 ; RRID:Addgene_83559)
