[The description below was written by a language model from this plasmid's Addgene catalogue record and pLannotate feature annotations shown in this document.]
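Description:
pILGFPQ4 is a yeast expression reporter plasmid built on the pUC19 backbone, made to measure the transcriptional output of the Saccharomyces cerevisiae GAL7 promoter with yeast-enhanced GFP (yEGFP) as the readout. In E. coli it is maintained at high copy through the ColE1/pUC origin and selected with ampicillin via the β-lactamase gene and its native promoter. Remnants of the pUC19 lac region (lac promoter, operator, CAP site and a lacZα fragment) are also annotated. No yeast replication origin or centromere (2μ, CEN/ARS) appears in the feature table. This would fit an integrating design, although the record does not state how the plasmid is maintained in yeast.

The annotated 5,470 nt sequence contains a GFP coding sequence, matched by the annotation tool to GFPmut3, the variant whose mutations yEGFP carries. It lies near the start of the circular map, followed by a short URA3-derived fragment. The GAL7 promoter itself is not annotated, but the unannotated stretch between the loxP site and the end of the sequence sits just upstream of the GFP start across the plasmid junction and is where it would be expected. Yeast selection relies on a URA3 marker that complements uracil auxotrophy. The catalogue describes it as the Kluyveromyces lactis gene used in S. cerevisiae, whereas the automated annotation labels it by similarity to S. cerevisiae URA3. Only one loxP site, downstream of the marker, is detected, so Cre-mediated marker excision cannot be inferred from the table alone.

The depositor notes that the promoters were cloned from strain CEN.PK113-7D, while the assembled sequence uses S288C promoter sequences, so discrepancies there reflect strain SNPs. The plasmid comes from work that characterised promoter regulatory patterns under bioprocess conditions in order to tune metabolic modules for sesquiterpene production in yeast.
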