Features (pLannotate 1.2.2; 15 found; start..end, strand, type, name):
      6..716     +  CDS            GFPmut3: GFPmut3 is a basic (constitutively fluorescent) green fluorescent protein published in 1996, derived from Aequorea victoria. It is reported to be a very rapidly-maturing weak dimer.
    732..831     +  CDS            URA3 (fragment): orotidine-5'-phosphate decarboxylase, required for uracil biosynthesis; S. cerevisiae URA3; yeast auxotrophic marker, counterselectable with 5-fluoroorotic acid (5-FOA)
    985..1001    -  protein_bind   lac operator: The lac repressor binds to the lac operator to inhibit transcription in E. coli. This inhibition can be relieved by adding lactose or isopropyl-β-D-thiogalactopyranoside (IPTG). lac repressor encoded by lacI
   1009..1039    -  promoter       lac promoter: promoter for the E. coli lac operon
   1054..1075    -  protein_bind   CAP binding site: CAP binding activates transcription in the presence of cAMP. E. coli catabolite activator protein
   1088..1180    -  CDS            lacI (fragment): lac repressor; lacI; The lac repressor binds to the lac operator to inhibit transcription in E. coli. This inhibition can be relieved by adding lactose or isopropyl-β-D-thiogalactopyranoside (IPTG).
   1363..1951    -  rep_origin     ori: high-copy-number ColE1/pMB1/pBR322/pUC origin of replication
   2122..2982    -  CDS            AmpR: β-lactamase; bla; confers resistance to ampicillin, carbenicillin, and related antibiotics
   2983..3087    -  promoter       AmpR promoter: bla
   3182..3217    +  CDS            rop (fragment): Rop protein, which maintains plasmids at low copy number; rop
   3319..3418    +  misc_feature   bom (fragment): basis of mobility region from pBR322
   3424..3581    -  CDS            lacZα (fragment): LacZα fragment of β-galactosidase; lacZ fragment
   3588..3751    +  promoter       URA3 promoter (fragment): S. cerevisiae URA3
   3754..4539    +  CDS            URA3: PYRF_YEAST - Experimental evidence at protein level: Swiss-Prot protein existence level 1. From Saccharomyces cerevisiae (strain ATCC 204508 / S288c) (Baker's yeast).
   4691..4724    +  protein_bind   loxP: Cre-mediated recombination occurs in the 8-bp core sequence (GCATACAT). Cre recombinase
>Addgene plasmid #83559 | pILGFPQ4 | depositor full sequence | sequence record 159499 | pILGFPQ4 sequence 5470 bps
GATCCTCTAAAGGTGAAGAATTATTCACTGGTGTTGTCCCAATTTTGGTTGAATTAGATGGTGATGTTAA
TGGTCACAAATTTTCTGTCTCCGGTGAAGGTGAAGGTGATGCTACTTACGGTAAATTGACCTTAAAATTT
ATTTGTACTACTGGTAAATTGCCAGTTCCATGGCCAACCTTAGTCACTACTTTCGGTTATGGTGTTCAAT
GTTTTGCGAGATACCCAGATCATATGAAACAACATGACTTTTTCAAGTCTGCCATGCCAGAAGGTTATGT
TCAAGAAAGAACTATTTTTTTCAAAGATGACGGTAACTACAAGACCAGAGCTGAAGTCAAGTTTGAAGGT
GATACCTTAGTTAATAGAATCGAATTAAAAGGTATTGATTTTAAAGAAGATGGTAACATTTTAGGTCACA
AATTGGAATACAACTATAACTCTCACAATGTTTACATCATGGCTGACAAACAAAAGAATGGTATCAAAGT
TAACTTCAAAATTAGACACAACATTGAAGATGGTTCTGTTCAATTAGCTGACCATTATCAACAAAATACT
CCAATTGGTGATGGTCCAGTCTTGTTACCAGACAACCATTACTTATCCACTCAATCTGCCTTATCCAAAG
ATCCAAACGAAAAGAGAGACCACATGGTCTTGTTAGAATTTGTTACTGCTGCTGGTATTACCCATGGTAT
GGATGAATTGTACAAAAGATCTTAAACTAGTAGGACTATTTGCAAAGGGAAGGGATGCTAAGGTAGAGGG
TGAACGTTACAGAAAAGCAGGCTGGGAAGCATATTTGAGAAGATGCGGCCAGCAAAACTAAAAAACTGTA
TTATAAGTAAATGCATGTATACTAAACTCACAAATTAGAGCTTCAATTTAATTATATCAGTTATTACCCG
GGAATCTCGGTCGTAATGATTTAAATGCATGCAAGCTTGGCGTAATCATGGTCATAGCTGTTTCCTGTGT
GAAATTGTTATCCGCTCACAATTCCACACAACATACGAGCCGGAAGCATAAAGTGTAAAGCCTGGGGTGC
CTAATGAGTGAGCTAACTCACATTAATTGCGTTGCGCTCACTGCCCGCTTTCCAGTCGGGAAACCTGTCG
TGCCAGCTGCATTAATGAATCGGCCAACGCGCGGGGAGAGGCGGTTTGCGTATTGGGCGCTCTTCCGCTT
CCTCGCTCACTGACTCGCTGCGCTCGGTCGTTCGGCTGCGGCGAGCGGTATCAGCTCACTCAAAGGCGGT
AATACGGTTATCCACAGAATCAGGGGATAACGCAGGAAAGAACATGTGAGCAAAAGGCCAGCAAAAGGCC
AGGAACCGTAAAAAGGCCGCGTTGCTGGCGTTTTTCCATAGGCTCCGCCCCCCTGACGAGCATCACAAAA
ATCGACGCTCAAGTCAGAGGTGGCGAAACCCGACAGGACTATAAAGATACCAGGCGTTTCCCCCTGGAAG
CTCCCTCGTGCGCTCTCCTGTTCCGACCCTGCCGCTTACCGGATACCTGTCCGCCTTTCTCCCTTCGGGA
AGCGTGGCGCTTTCTCATAGCTCACGCTGTAGGTATCTCAGTTCGGTGTAGGTCGTTCGCTCCAAGCTGG
GCTGTGTGCACGAACCCCCCGTTCAGCCCGACCGCTGCGCCTTATCCGGTAACTATCGTCTTGAGTCCAA
CCCGGTAAGACACGACTTATCGCCACTGGCAGCAGCCACTGGTAACAGGATTAGCAGAGCGAGGTATGTA
GGCGGTGCTACAGAGTTCTTGAAGTGGTGGCCTAACTACGGCTACACTAGAAGGACAGTATTTGGTATCT
GCGCTCTGCTGAAGCCAGTTACCTTCGGAAAAAGAGTTGGTAGCTCTTGATCCGGCAAACAAACCACCGC
TGGTAGCGGTGGTTTTTTTGTTTGCAAGCAGCAGATTACGCGCAGAAAAAAAGGATCTCAAGAAGATCCT
TTGATCTTTTCTACGGGGTCTGACGCTCAGTGGAACGAAAACTCACGTTAAGGGATTTTGGTCATGAGAT
TATCAAAAAGGATCTTCACCTAGATCCTTTTAAATTAAAAATGAAGTTTTAAATCAATCTAAAGTATATA
TGAGTAAACTTGGTCTGACAGTTACCAATGCTTAATCAGTGAGGCACCTATCTCAGCGATCTGTCTATTT
CGTTCATCCATAGTTGCCTGACTCCCCGTCGTGTAGATAACTACGATACGGGAGGGCTTACCATCTGGCC
CCAGTGCTGCAATGATACCGCGAGACCCACGCTCACCGGCTCCAGATTTATCAGCAATAAACCAGCCAGC
CGGAAGGGCCGAGCGCAGAAGTGGTCCTGCAACTTTATCCGCCTCCATCCAGTCTATTAATTGTTGCCGG
GAAGCTAGAGTAAGTAGTTCGCCAGTTAATAGTTTGCGCAACGTTGTTGCCATTGCTACAGGCATCGTGG
TGTCACGCTCGTCGTTTGGTATGGCTTCATTCAGCTCCGGTTCCCAACGATCAAGGCGAGTTACATGATC
CCCCATGTTGTGCAAAAAAGCGGTTAGCTCCTTCGGTCCTCCGATCGTTGTCAGAAGTAAGTTGGCCGCA
GTGTTATCACTCATGGTTATGGCAGCACTGCATAATTCTCTTACTGTCATGCCATCCGTAAGATGCTTTT
CTGTGACTGGTGAGTACTCAACCAAGTCATTCTGAGAATAGTGTATGCGGCGACCGAGTTGCTCTTGCCC
GGCGTCAATACGGGATAATACCGCGCCACATAGCAGAACTTTAAAAGTGCTCATCATTGGAAAACGTTCT
TCGGGGCGAAAACTCTCAAGGATCTTACCGCTGTTGAGATCCAGTTCGATGTAACCCACTCGTGCACCCA
ACTGATCTTCAGCATCTTTTACTTTCACCAGCGTTTCTGGGTGAGCAAAAACAGGAAGGCAAAATGCCGC
AAAAAAGGGAATAAGGGCGACACGGAAATGTTGAATACTCATACTCTTCCTTTTTCAATATTATTGAAGC
ATTTATCAGGGTTATTGTCTCATGAGCGGATACATATTTGAATGTATTTAGAAAAATAAACAAATAGGGG
TTCCGCGCACATTTCCCCGAAAAGTGCCACCTGACGTCTAAGAAACCATTATTATCATGACATTAACCTA
TAAAAATAGGCGTATCACGAGGCCCTTTCGTCTCGCGCGTTTCGGTGATGACGGTGAAAACCTCTGACAC
ATGCAGCTCCCGGAGACGGTCACAGCTTGTCTGTAAGCGGATGCCGGGAGCAGACAAGCCCGTCAGGGCG
CGTCAGCGGGTGTTGGCGGGTGTCGGGGCTGGCTTAACTATGCGGCATCAGAGCAGATTGTACTGAGAGT
GCACCATATGCGGTGTGAAATACCGCACAGATGCGTAAGGAGAAAATACCGCATCAGGCGCCATTCGCCA
TTCAGGCTGCGCAACTGTTGGGAAGGGCGATCGGTGCGGGCCTCTTCGCTATTACGCCAGCTGGCGAAAG
GGGGATGTGCTGCAAGGCGATTAAGTTGGGTAACGCCAGGGTTTTCCCAGTCACGACGTTGTAAAACGAC
GGCCAGTGAATTCATTTAAATTTTTTTGATTCGGTAATCTCCGAGCAGAAGGAAGAACGAAGGAAGGAGC
ACAGACTTAGATTGGTATATATACGCATATGTGGTGTTGAAGAAACATGAAATTGCCCAGTATTCTTAAC
CCAACTGCACAGAACAAAAACCTGCAGGAAACGAAGATAAAACATGTCCACAAAATCATATACCAGTAGA
GCTGAGACTCATGCAAGTCCGGTTGCATCGAAACTTTTACGTTTAATGGATGAAAAGAAGACCAATTTGT
GTGCTTCTCTTGACGTTCGTTCGACTGATGAGCTATTGAAACTTGTTGAAACGTTGGGTCCATACATTTG
CCTTTTGAAAACACACGTTGATATCTTGGATGATTTCAGTTATGAGGGTACTGTCGTTCCATTGAAAGCA
TTGGCAGAGAAATACAAGTTCTTGATATTTGAGGACAGAAAATTCGCCGATATCGGTAACACAGTCAAAT
TACAATATACATCGGGCGTTTACCGTATCGCAGAATGGTCTGATATCACCAACGCCCACGGGGTTACTGG
TGCTGGTATTGTTGCTGGCTTGAAACAAGGTGCGCAAGAGGTCACCAAAGAACCAAGGGGATTATTGATG
CTTGCTGAATTGTCTTCCAAGGGTTCTCTAGCACACGGTGAATATACTAAGGGTACCGTTGATATTGCAA
AGAGTGATAAAGATTTCGTTATTGGGTTCATTGCTCAGAACGATATGGGAGGAAGAGAAGAAGGGTTTGA
TTGGCTAATCATGACCCCAGGTGTAGGTTTAGACGACAAAGGCGATGCATTGGGTCAGCAGTACAGAACC
GTCGACGAAGTTGTAAGTGGTGGATCAGATATCATCATTGTTGGCAGAGGACTTTTCGCCAAGGGTAGAG
ATCCTAAGGTTGAAGGTGAAAGATACAGAAATGCTGGATGGGAAGCGTACCAAAAGAGAATCAGCGCTCC
CCATTAATTATACAGGAAACTTAATAGAACAAATCACATATTTAATCTAATAGCCACCTGCATTGGCACG
GTGCAACACTCACTTCAACTTCATCTTACAAAAGATCACGTGATCTGTTGTATTGGGATCTCTAGACCTA
ATAACTTCGTATAGCATACATTATACGAAGTTATATTAAGGGTTGCTCGACTTTGCCAGCTTACTATCCT
TCTTGAAAATATGCACTCTATATCTTTTAGTTCTTAATTGCAACACATAGATTTGCTGTATAACGAATTT
TATGCTATTTTTTAAATTTGGAGTTCAGTGATAAAAGTGTCACAGCGAATTTCCTCACATGTAGGGACCG
AATTGTTTACAAGTTCTCTGTACCACCATGGAGACATCAAAAATTGAAAATCTATGGAAAGATATGGACG
GTAGCAACAAGAATATAGCACGAGCCGCGGAGTTCATTTCGTTACTTTTGATATCACTCACAACTATTGC
GAAGCGCTTCAGTGAAAAAATCATAAGGAAAAGTTGTAAATATTATTGGTAGTATTCGTTTGGTAAAGTA
GAGGGGGTAATTTTTCCCCTTTATTTTGTTCATACATTCTTAAATTGCTTTGCCTCTCCTTTTGGAAAGC
TATACTTCGGAGCACTGTTGAGCGAAGGCTCATTAGATATATTTTCTGTCATTTTCCTTAACCCAAAAAT
AAGGGAAAGGGTCCAAAAAGCGCTCGGACAACTGTTGACCGTGATCCGAAGGACTGGCTATACAGTGTTC
ACAAAATAGCCAAGCTGAAAATAATGTGTAGCTATGTTCAGTTAGTTTGGCTAGCAAAGATATAAAAGCA
GGTCGGAAATATTTATGGGCATTATTATGCAGAGCATCAACATGATAAAAAAAAACAGTTGAATATTCCC
TCAAAAATGG
