>Addgene plasmid #83559 | pILGFPQ4 | addgene partial sequence | sequence record 161813 | yGFP-R 5'-GCATCACCTTCACCTTCACC-3'
TAACATCACCATCTAATTCAACCAAAATTGGGACAACACCAGTGAATAATTCTTCACCTTTAGAGGATCC
CATTTTTGAGGGAATATTCAACTGTTTTTTTTTATCATGTTGATGCTCTGCATAATAATGCCCATAAATA
TTTCCGACCTGCTTTTATATCTTTGCTAGCCAAACTAACTGAACATAGCTACACATTATTTTCAGCTTGG
CTATTTTGTGAACACTGTATAGCCAGTCCTTCGGATCACGGTCAACAGTTGTCCGAGCGCTTTTTGGACC
CTTTCCCTTATTTTTGGGTTAAGGAAAATGACAGAAAATATATCTAATGAGCCTTCGCTCAACAGTGCTC
CGAAGTATAGCTTTCCAAAAGGAGAGGCAAAGCAATTTAAGAATGTATGAACAAAATAAAGGGGAAAAAT
TACCCCCTCTACTTTACCAAACGAATACTACCAATAATATTTACAACTTTTCCTTATGATTTTTTCACTG
AAGCGCTTCGCAATAGTTGTGAGCGATATCAAAAGTAACGAAATGAACTTCGCGGCTCGTGCTATATTCT
TGTTGCTACCGTCCATATCTTTCCATAGATTTTCAATCTTTGATGTCTCCATGGTGGTACAGAGAACTTG
TAAACAATTCGGTCCCTACATGTGAGGAAATTCGCTGTGACACTTTTATCACTGAACTCCAAATTTAAAA
AATAGCATAAAATTCGTTATACAGCAAATCTATGTGTTGCAATTAAGAACTAAAAGATATAGAGTGCATA
TTTTCAAGAAGGATATAAGCTGGCAAAGTCGAGCAACCCTTAATATAACTTCGTATAATGTATGCTATAC
GAAGTTATTAGGTCTAGAGATCCCAATACAACAGATCACGTGATCTTTTTGTAAGATGAAGTTGAAGTAG
TGTTGCACCGTGCCAATGCAGGTGGCTATTAGATTAAATATGTGATTTGTTCTATTAAGTTTCCTGTATA
ATTAATGGGGAGCGCTGATTCTCTTTTGGTACGCTTCCCATCCAGCATTTCTGTATCTTTC
