>Addgene plasmid #83559 | pILGFPQ4 | addgene partial sequence | sequence record 161815 | M13-Rev 5'-CAGGAAACAGCTATGACC-3'
TTAAATCATTACGACCGAGATTCCCGGGTAATAACTGATATAATTAAATTGAAGCTCTAATTTGTGAGTT
TAGTATACATGCATTTACTTATAATACAGTTTTTTAGTTTTGCTGGCCGCATCTTCTCAAATATGCTTCC
CAGCCTGCTTTTCTGTAACGTTCACCCTCTACCTTAGCATCCCTTCCCTTTGCAAATAGTCCTACTAGTT
TAAGATCTTTTGTACAATTCATCCATACCATGGGTAATACCAGCAGCAGTAACAAATTCTAACAAGACCA
TGTGGTCTCTCTTTTCGTTTGGATCTTTGGATAAGGCAGATTGAGTGGATAAGTAATGGTTGTCTGGTAA
CAAGACTGGACCATCACCAATTGGAGTATTTTGTTGATAATGGTCAGCTAATTGAACAGAACCATCTTCA
ATGTTGTGTCTAATTTTGAAGTTAACTTTGATACCATTCTTTTGTTTGTCAGCCATGATGTAAACATTGT
GAGAGTTATAGTTGTATTCCAATTTGTGACCTAAAATGTTACCATCTTCTTTAAAATCAATACCTTTTAA
TTCGATTCTATTAACTAAGGTATCACCTTCAAACTTGACTTCAGCTCTGGTCTTGTAGTTACCGTCATCT
TTGAAAAAAATAGTTCTTTCTTGAACATAACCTTCTGGCATGGCAGACTTGAAAAAGTCATGTTGTTTCA
TATGATCTGGGTATCTCGCAAAACATTGAACACCATAACCGAAAGTAGTGACTAAGGTTGGCCATGGAAC
TGGCAATTTACCAGTAGTACAAATAAATTTTAAGGTCAATTTACCGTAAGTAGCATCACCTTCACCTTCA
CCGGAGACAGAAAATTTGTGACCATTAACATCACCATCTAATTCAACCAAAATTGGGACAACACCAGTGA
ATAATTCTTCACCTTTAGAGGATCCCATTTTTGAGGGAATATTCAACTGTTTTTTTTTATCATGTTGATG
CTCTGCATAA
